>Addgene plasmid #51431 | pAF1-VP16-SeqFosB | depositor full sequence | sequence record 79490 | pAF1-VP16-SeqFosB sequence 9813 bps
GACGGATCGGGAGATCTCCCGATCCCCTATGGTGCACTCTCAGTACAATCTGCTCTGATGCCGCATAGTT
AAGCCAGTATCTGCTCCCTGCTTGTGTGTTGGAGGTCGCTGAGTAGTGCGCGAGCAAAATTTAAGCTACA
ACAAGGCAAGGCTTGACCGACAATTGCATGAAGAATCTGCTTAGGGTTAGGCGTTTTGCGCTGCTTCGCG
ATGTACGGGCCAGATATACGCGTTGACATTGATTATTGACTAGTTATTAATAGTAATCAATTACGGGGTC
ATTAGTTCATAGCCCATATATGGAGTTCCGCGTTACATAACTTACGGTAAATGGCCCGCCTGGCTGACCG
CCCAACGACCCCCGCCCATTGACGTCAATAATGACGTATGTTCCCATAGTAACGCCAATAGGGACTTTCC
ATTGACGTCAATGGGTGGAGTATTTACGGTAAACTGCCCACTTGGCAGTACATCAAGTGTATCATATGCC
AAGTACGCCCCCTATTGACGTCAATGACGGTAAATGGCCCGCCTGGCATTATGCCCAGTACATGACCTTA
TGGGACTTTCCTACTTGGCAGTACATCTACGTATTAGTCATCGCTATTACCATGGTGATGCGGTTTTGGC
AGTACATCAATGGGCGTGGATAGCGGTTTGACTCACGGGGATTTCCAAGTCTCCACCCCATTGACGTCAA
TGGGAGTTTGTTTTGGCACCAAAATCAACGGGACTTTCCAAAATGTCGTAACAACTCCGCCCCATTGACG
CAAATGGGCGGTAGGCGTGTACGGTGGGAGGTCTATATAAGCAGAGCTCTCTGGCTAACTAGAGAACCCA
CTGCTTACTGGCTTATCGAAATTAATACGACTCACTATAGGGAGACCCAAGCTGGCTAGCGTTTAAACTT
AAGCTTGCCACCATGGACCCCATTCGTCCGCGCAGGCCAAGTCCTGCCCGCGAGCTTCTGCCTGGACCCC
AACCGGATAGGGTTCAGCCGACTGCAGATCGTGGGGTGTCTGCGCCTGCTGGCAGCCCTCTGGATGGCTT
GCCCGCTCGGCGGACGGTGTCCCGGACCCGGCTGCCATCTCCCCCTGCGCCCTCACCTGCGTTCTCGGCG
GGCAGCTTCAGCGATCTGCTCCGTCCGTTCGATCCGTCGCTTCTTGATACATCGCTTCTTGATTCGATGC
CTGCCGTCGGCACGCCGCATACAGCGGCTGCCCCAGCAGAGTGGGATGAGGCGCAATCGGCTCTGCGTGC
AGCCGATGACCCGCCACCCACCGTGCGTGTCGCTGTCACTGCCGCGCGGCCGCCGCGCGCCAAGCCGGCC
CCGCGACGGCGTGCTGCGCAACCCTCCGACGCTTCGCCGGCCGCGCAGGTGGATCTACGCACGCTCGGCT
ACAGTCAGCAGCAGCAAGAGAAGATCAAACCGAAGGTGCGTTCGACAGTGGCGCAGCACCACGAGGCACT
GGTGGGCCATGGGTTTACACACGCGCACATCGTTGCGCTCAGCCAACACCCGGCAGCGTTAGGGACCGTC
GCTGTCACGTATCAGCACATAATCACGGCGTTGCCAGAGGCGACACACGAAGACATCGTTGGCGTCGGCA
AACAGTGGTCCGGCGCACGCGCCCTGGAGGCCTTGCTCACGGATGCGGGGGAGTTGAGAGGTCCGCCGTT
ACAGTTGGACACAGGCCAACTTGTGAAGATTGCAAAACGTGGCGGCGTGACCGCAATGGAGGCAGTGCAT
GCATCGCGCAATGCACTGACGGGTGCCCCCCTGAACCTGACCCCGGACCAAGTGGTGGCTATCGCCAGCC
ACGATGGCGGCAAGCAAGCGCTCGAAACGGTGCAGCGGCTGTTGCCGGTGCTGTGCCAGGACCATGGCCT
GACTCCGGACCAAGTGGTGGCTATCGCCAGCCACGATGGCGGCAAGCAAGCGCTCGAAACGGTGCAGCGG
CTGTTGCCGGTGCTGTGCCAGGACCATGGCCTGACTCCGGACCAAGTGGTGGCTATCGCCAGCCACGATG
GCGGCAAGCAAGCGCTCGAAACGGTGCAGCGGCTGTTGCCGGTGCTGTGCCAGGACCATGGCCTGACTCC
GGACCAAGTGGTGGCTATCGCCAGCCACGATGGCGGCAAGCAAGCGCTCGAAACGGTGCAGCGGCTGTTG
CCGGTGCTGTGCCAGGACCATGGCCTGACTCCGGACCAAGTGGTGGCTATCGCCAGCCACGATGGCGGCA
AGCAAGCGCTCGAAACGGTGCAGCGGCTGTTGCCGGTGCTGTGCCAGGACCATGGCCTGACTCCGGACCA
AGTGGTGGCTATCGCCAGCCACGATGGCGGCAAGCAAGCGCTCGAAACGGTGCAGCGGCTGTTGCCGGTG
CTGTGCCAGGACCATGGCCTGACCCCGGACCAAGTGGTGGCTATCGCCAGCAACAATGGCGGCAAGCAAG
CGCTCGAAACGGTGCAGCGGCTGTTGCCGGTGCTGTGCCAGGACCATGGCCTGACTCCGGACCAAGTGGT
GGCTATCGCCAGCCACGATGGCGGCAAGCAAGCGCTCGAAACGGTGCAGCGGCTGTTGCCGGTGCTGTGC
CAGGACCATGGCCTGACCCCGGACCAAGTGGTGGCTATCGCCAGCAACATTGGCGGCAAGCAAGCGCTCG
AAACGGTGCAGCGGCTGTTGCCGGTGCTGTGCCAGGACCATGGCCTGACTCCGGACCAAGTGGTGGCTAT
CGCCAGCCACGATGGCGGCAAGCAAGCGCTCGAAACGGTGCAGCGGCTGTTGCCGGTGCTGTGCCAGGAC
CATGGCCTGACCCCGGACCAAGTGGTGGCTATCGCCAGCAACGGTGGCGGCAAGCAAGCGCTCGAAACGG
TGCAGCGGCTGTTGCCGGTGCTGTGCCAGGACCATGGCCTGACCCCGGACCAAGTGGTGGCTATCGCCAG
CAACAATGGCGGCAAGCAAGCGCTCGAAACGGTGCAGCGGCTGTTGCCGGTGCTGTGCCAGGACCATGGC
CTGACTCCGGACCAAGTGGTGGCTATCGCCAGCCACGATGGCGGCAAGCAAGCGCTCGAAACGGTGCAGC
GGCTGTTGCCGGTGCTGTGCCAGGACCATGGCCTGACCCCGGACCAAGTGGTGGCTATCGCCAGCAACAT
TGGCGGCAAGCAAGCGCTCGAAACGGTGCAGCGGCTGTTGCCGGTGCTGTGCCAGGACCATGGCCTGACT
CCGGACCAAGTGGTGGCTATCGCCAGCCACGATGGCGGCAAGCAAGCGCTCGAAACGGTGCAGCGGCTGT
TGCCGGTGCTGTGCCAGGACCATGGCCTGACTCCGGACCAAGTGGTGGCTATCGCCAGCCACGATGGCGG
CAAGCAAGCGCTCGAAACGGTGCAGCGGCTGTTGCCGGTGCTGTGCCAGGACCATGGCCTGACTCCGGAC
CAAGTGGTGGCTATCGCCAGCCACGATGGCGGCAAGCAAGCGCTCGAAACGGTGCAGCGGCTGTTGCCGG
TGCTGTGCCAGGACCATGGCCTGACCCCGGACCAAGTGGTGGCTATCGCCAGCAACGGTGGCGGCAAGCA
AGCGCTCGAAACGGTGCAGCGGCTGTTGCCGGTGCTGTGCCAGGACCATGGCCTGACTCCGGACCAAGTG
GTGGCTATCGCCAGCCACGATGGCGGCAAGCAAGCGCTCGAAACGGTGCAGCGGCTGTTGCCGGTGCTGT
GCCAGGACCATGGCCTGACCCCGGACCAAGTGGTGGCTATCGCCAGCAACAATGGCGGCAAGCAAGCGCT
CGAAACGGTGCAGCGGCTGTTGCCGGTGCTGTGCCAGGACCATGGCCTGACCCCGGACCAAGTGGTGGCT
ATCGCCAGCAACAATGGCGGCAAGCAAGCGCTCGAAACGGTGCAGCGGCTGTTGCCGGTGCTGTGCCAGG
ACCATGGCCTGACCCCGGACCAAGTGGTGGCTATCGCCAGCAACGGTGGCGGCAAGCAAGCGCTCGAAAC
GGTGCAGCGGCTGTTGCCGGTGCTGTGCCAGGACCATGGCCTGACCCCGGACCAAGTGGTGGCTATCGCC
AGCAACAATGGCGGCAAGCAAGCGCTCGAAACGGTGCAGCGGCTGTTGCCGGTGCTGTGCCAGGACCATG
GCCTGACCCCGGACCAAGTGGTGGCTATCGCCAGCAACGGTGGCGGCAAGCAAGCGCTCGAAACGGTGCA
GCGGCTGTTGCCGGTGCTGTGCCAGGACCATGGCCTGACCCCGGACCAAGTGGTGGCTATCGCCAGCAAC
GGTGGCGGCAAGCAAGCGCTCGAAAGCATTGTGGCCCAGCTGAGCCGGCCTGATCCGGCGTTGGCCGCGT
TGACCAACGACCACCTCGTCGCCTTGGCCTGCCTCGGCGGACGTCCTGCCATGGATGCAGTGAAAAAGGG
ATTGCCGCACGCGCCGGAATTGATCAGAAGAGTCAATCGCCGTATTGGCGAACGCACGTCCCATCGCGTT
GCCGACTACGCGCAAGTGGTTCGCGTGCTGGAGTTTTTCCAGTGCCACTCCCACCCAGCGTACGCATTTG
ATGAGGCCATGACGCAGTTCGGGATGAGCAGGAACGGGTTGGTACAGCTCTTTCGCAGAGTGGGCGTCAC
CGAACTCGAAGCCCGCGGTGGAACGCTCCCCCCAGCCTCGCAGCGTTGGGACCGTATCCTCCAGGCATCA
GGGATGAAAAGGGCCAAACCGTCCCCTACTTCAGCTCAAACACCGGATCAGGCGTCTTTGCATGCATTCG
CCGATTCGCTGGAGCGTGACCTTGATGCGCCCAGCCCAATGCACGAGGGAGATCAGACGCGGGCAAGCAG
CCGTAAACGGTCCCGATCGGATCGTGCTGTCACCGGCCCCTCCGCACAGCAGGCTGTCGAGGTGCGCGTT
CCCGAACAGCGCGATGCGCTGCATTTGCCCCTCAGCTGGAGGGTAAAACGCCCGCGTACCAGGATCTGGG
GCGGCCTCCCGGATCCACCGTACAGCCGCGCGCGTACGAAAAACAATTACGGGTCTACCATCGAGGGCCT
GCTCGATCTCCCGGACGACGACGCCCCCGAAGAGGCGGGGCTGGCGGCTCCGCGCCTGTCCTTTCTCCCC
GCGGGACACACGCGCAGACTGTCGACGGCCCCCCCGACCGATGTCAGCCTGGGGGACGAGCTCCACTTAG
ACGGCGAGGACGTGGCGATGGCGCATGCCGACGCGCTAGACGATTTCGATCTGGACATGTTGGGGGACGG
GGATTCCCCGGGTCCGGGATTTACCCCCCACGACTCCGCCCCCTACGGCGCTCTGGATATGGCCGACTTC
GAGTTTGAGCAGATGTTTACCGATGCCCTTGGAATTGACGAGTACGGTGGGTAGGTCTAGAGGGCCCGTT
TAAACCCGCTGATCAGCCTCGACTGTGCCTTCTAGTTGCCAGCCATCTGTTGTTTGCCCCTCCCCCGTGC
CTTCCTTGACCCTGGAAGGTGCCACTCCCACTGTCCTTTCCTAATAAAATGAGGAAATTGCATCGCATTG
TCTGAGTAGGTGTCATTCTATTCTGGGGGGTGGGGTGGGGCAGGACAGCAAGGGGGAGGATTGGGAAGAC
AATAGCAGGCATGCTGGGGATGCGGTGGGCTCTATGGCTTCTGAGGCGGAAAGAACCAGCTGGGGCTCTA
GGGGGTATCCCC
[124 nt withheld, positions 5683-5806]
C
[91 nt withheld, positions 5808-5898]
A
[49 nt withheld, positions 5900-5948]
CCTTTGACGTTGGAGTCCACGTTCTTT
[37 nt withheld, positions 5976-6012]
ACCCTATCTCGGTCTATTCTTTTGATTTATAAGGGATTTTGCCGATTTCGGCCTATTGGTTAAAAAATGA
GCTGATTTAACAAAAATTTAACGCGAATTAATTCTGTGGAATGTGTGTCAGTTAGGGTGTGGAAAGTCCC
CAGGCTCCCCAGCAGGCAGAAGTATGCAAAGCATGCATCTCAATTAGTCAGCAACCAGGTGTGGAAAGTC
CCCAGGCTCCCCAGCAGGCAGAAGTATGCAAAGCATGCATCTCAATTAGTCAGCAACCATAGTCCCGCCC
CTAACTCCGCCCATCCCGCCCCTAACTCCGCCCAGTTCCGCCCATTCTCCGCCCCATGGCTGACTAATTT
TTTTTATTTATGCAGAGGCCGAGGCCGCCTCTGCCTCTGAGCTATTCCAGAAGTAGTGAGGAGGCTTTTT
TGGAGGCCTAGGCTTTTGCAAAAAGCTCCCGGGAGCTTGTATATCCATTTTCGGATCTGATCAAGAGACA
GGATGAGGATCGTTTCGCATGATTGAACAAGATGGATTGCACGCAGGTTCTCCGGCCGCTTGGGTGGAGA
GGCTATTCGGCTATGACTGGGCACAACAGACAATCGGCTGCTCTGATGCCGCCGTGTTCCGGCTGTCAGC
GCAGGGGCGCCCGGTTCTTTTTGTCAAGACCGACCTGTCCGGTGCCCTGAATGAACTGCAGGACGAGGCA
GCGCGGCTATCGTGGCTGGCCACGACGGGCGTTCCTTGCGCAGCTGTGCTCGACGTTGTCACTGAAGCGG
GAAGGGACTGGCTGCTATTGGGCGAAGTGCCGGGGCAGGATCTCCTGTCATCTCACCTTGCTCCTGCCGA
GAAAGTATCCATCATGGCTGATGCAATGCGGCGGCTGCATACGCTTGATCCGGCTACCTGCCCATTCGAC
CACCAAGCGAAACATCGCATCGAGCGAGCACGTACTCGGATGGAAGCCGGTCTTGTCGATCAGGATGATC
TGGACGAAGAGCATCAGGGGCTCGCGCCAGCCGAACTGTTCGCCAGGCTCAAGGCGCGCATGCCCGACGG
CGAGGATCTCGTCGTGACCCATGGCGATGCCTGCTTGCCGAATATCATGGTGGAAAATGGCCGCTTTTCT
GGATTCATCGACTGTGGCCGGCTGGGTGTGGCGGACCGCTATCAGGACATAGCGTTGGCTACCCGTGATA
TTGCTGAAGAGCTTGGCGGCGAATGGGCTGACCGCTTCCTCGTGCTTTACGGTATCGCCGCTCCCGATTC
GCAGCGCATCGCCTTCTATCGCCTTCTTGACGAGTTCTTCTGAGCGGGACTCTGGGGTTCGAAATGACCG
ACCAAGCGACGCCCAACCTGCCATCACGAGATTTCGATTCCACCGCCGCCTTCTATGAAAGGTTGGGCTT
CGGAATCGTTTTCCGGGACGCCGGCTGGATGATCCTCCAGCGCGGGGATCTCATGCTGGAGTTCTTCGCC
CACCCCAACTTGTTTATTGCAGCTTATAATGGTTACAAATAAAGCAATAGCATCACAAATTTCACAAATA
AAGCATTTTTTTCACTGCATTCTAGTTGTGGTTTGTCCAAACTCATCAATGTATCTTATCATGTCTGTAT
ACCGTCGACCTCTAGCTAGAGCTTGGCGTAATCATGGTCATAGCTGTTTCCTGTGTGAAATTGTTATCCG
CTCACAATTCCACACAACATACGAGCCGGAAGCATAAAGTGTAAAGCCTGGGGTGCCTAATGAGTGAGCT
AACTCACATTAATTGCGTTGCGCTCACTGCCCGCTTTCCAGTCGGGAAACCTGTCGTGCCAGCTGCATTA
ATGAATCGGCCAACGCGCGGGGAGAGGCGGTTTGCGTATTGGGCGCTCTTCCGCTTCCTCGCTCACTGAC
TCGCTGCGCTCGGTCGTTCGGCTGCGGCGAGCGGTATCAGCTCACTCAAAGGCGGTAATACGGTTATCCA
CAGAATCAGGGGATAACGCAGGAAAGAACATGTGAGCAAAAGGCCAGCAAAAGGCCAGGAACCGTAAAAA
GGCCGCGTTGCTGGCGTTTTTCCATAGGCTCCGCCCCCCTGACGAGCATCACAAAAATCGACGCTCAAGT
CAGAGGTGGCGAAACCCGACAGGACTATAAAGATACCAGGCGTTTCCCCCTGGAAGCTCCCTCGTGCGCT
CTCCTGTTCCGACCCTGCCGCTTACCGGATACCTGTCCGCCTTTCTCCCTTCGGGAAGCGTGGCGCTTTC
TCATAGCTCACGCTGTAGGTATCTCAGTTCGGTGTAGGTCGTTCGCTCCAAGCTGGGCTGTGTGCACGAA
CCCCCCGTTCAGCCCGACCGCTGCGCCTTATCCGGTAACTATCGTCTTGAGTCCAACCCGGTAAGACACG
ACTTATCGCCACTGGCAGCAGCCACTGGTAACAGGATTAGCAGAGCGAGGTATGTAGGCGGTGCTACAGA
GTTCTTGAAGTGGTGGCCTAACTACGGCTACACTAGAAGAACAGTATTTGGTATCTGCGCTCTGCTGAAG
CCAGTTACCTTCGGAAAAAGAGTTGGTAGCTCTTGATCCGGCAAACAAACCACCGCTGGTAGCGGTTTTT
TTGTTTGCAAGCAGCAGATTACGCGCAGAAAAAAAGGATCTCAAGAAGATCCTTTGATCTTTTCTACGGG
GTCTGACGCTCAGTGGAACGAAAACTCACGTTAAGGGATTTTGGTCATGAGATTATCAAAAAGGATCTTC
ACCTAGATCCTTTTAAATTAAAAATGAAGTTTTAAATCAATCTAAAGTATATATGAGTAAACTTGGTCTG
ACAGTTACCAATGCTTAATCAGTGAGGCACCTATCTCAGCGATCTGTCTATTTCGTTCATCCATAGTTGC
CTGACTCCCCGTCGTGTAGATAACTACGATACGGGAGGGCTTACCATCTGGCCCCAGTGCTGCAATGATA
CCGCGAGACCCACGCTCACCGGCTCCAGATTTATCAGCAATAAACCAGCCAGCCGGAAGGGCCGAGCGCA
GAAGTGGTCCTGCAACTTTATCCGCCTCCATCCAGTCTATTAATTGTTGCCGGGAAGCTAGAGTAAGTAG
TTCGCCAGTTAATAGTTTGCGCAACGTTGTTGCCATTGCTACAGGCATCGTGGTGTCACGCTCGTCGTTT
GGTATGGCTTCATTCAGCTCCGGTTCCCAACGATCAAGGCGAGTTACATGATCCCCCATGTTGTGCAAAA
AAGCGGTTAGCTCCTTCGGTCCTCCGATCGTTGTCAGAAGTAAGTTGGCCGCAGTGTTATCACTCATGGT
TATGGCAGCACTGCATAATTCTCTTACTGTCATGCCATCCGTAAGATGCTTTTCTGTGACTGGTGAGTAC
TCAACCAAGTCATTCTGAGAATAGTGTATGCGGCGACCGAGTTGCTCTTGCCCGGCGTCAATACGGGATA
ATACCGCGCCACATAGCAGAACTTTAAAAGTGCTCATCATTGGAAAACGTTCTTCGGGGCGAAAACTCTC
AAGGATCTTACCGCTGTTGAGATCCAGTTCGATGTAACCCACTCGTGCACCCAACTGATCTTCAGCATCT
TTTACTTTCACCAGCGTTTCTGGGTGAGCAAAAACAGGAAGGCAAAATGCCGCAAAAAAGGGAATAAGGG
CGACACGGAAATGTTGAATACTCATACTCTTCCTTTTTCAATATTATTGAAGCATTTATCAGGGTTATTG
TCTCATGAGCGGATACATATTTGAATGTATTTAGAAAAATAAACAAATAGGGGTTCCGCGCACATTTCCC
CGAAAAGTGCCACCTGACGTC
Features (pLannotate 1.2.2; 21 found; start..end, strand, type, name):
     28..80      -  misc_feature   bom (fragment): basis of mobility region from pBR322
    235..614     +  enhancer       CMV enhancer: human cytomegalovirus immediate early enhancer
    615..818     +  promoter       CMV promoter: human cytomegalovirus (CMV) immediate early promoter
    814..847     +  LTR            5' LTR (truncated) (fragment): truncated 5' long terminal repeat (LTR) from HIV-1
    863..881     +  promoter       T7 promoter: promoter for bacteriophage T7 RNA polymerase
    923..4987    +  CDS            pthXo1: PTHX1_XANOP - Also known as tal2b. Experimental evidence at protein level: Swiss-Prot protein existence level 1. Avirulence protein. Acts as a transcription factor in rice, inducing expression of a number of host genes including SWEET11 (Os8N3, XA13, AC Q6YZF3) in susceptible plants with the Xa13 allele. Plants with the xa13 allele, which has an altered promoter, are resistant to bacterial blight caused by this bacterial strain and do not induce SWEET11. The xa13 allele elicits an atypical hypersensitive response (HR). PthXo1 binds SWEET11 promoter DNA in a sequence-specific manner. From Xanth
   5138..5371    +  CDS            VP16 AD: transcriptional activation domain of herpes simplex virus protein VP16 (Triezenberg et al., 1988; Cousens et al., 1989); UL48
   5413..5637    +  polyA_signal   bGH poly(A) signal: bovine growth hormone polyadenylation signal
   5641..5662    +  promoter       SV40 promoter (fragment): SV40 enhancer and early promoter
   5683..6111    +  rep_origin     f1 ori (sequence partly withheld): f1 bacteriophage origin of replication; arrow indicates direction of (+) strand synthesis
   6125..6454    +  promoter       SV40 promoter: SV40 enhancer and early promoter
   6521..7312    +  CDS            neo: KKA2_KLEPN - Also known as kan, nptII. Experimental evidence at protein level: Swiss-Prot protein existence level 1. Resistance to kanamycin, neomycin, paromomycin, ribostamycin, butirosin and gentamicin B. From Klebsiella pneumoniae.
   7336..7494    +  CDS            ble (fragment): BLE_KLEPN - Experimental evidence at protein level: Swiss-Prot protein existence level 1. Binding protein with a strong affinity to the bleomycin family of antibiotics. Binds to CL990; an antimitotic-antibiotic compound. From Klebsiella pneumoniae.
   7489..7610    +  polyA_signal   SV40 poly(A) signal: SV40 polyadenylation signal
   7683..7699    -  protein_bind   lac operator: The lac repressor binds to the lac operator to inhibit transcription in E. coli. This inhibition can be relieved by adding lactose or isopropyl-β-D-thiogalactopyranoside (IPTG). lac repressor encoded by lacI
   7707..7737    -  promoter       lac promoter: promoter for the E. coli lac operon
   7752..7773    -  protein_bind   CAP binding site: CAP binding activates transcription in the presence of cAMP. E. coli catabolite activator protein
   7786..7878    -  CDS            lacI (fragment): lac repressor; lacI; The lac repressor binds to the lac operator to inhibit transcription in E. coli. This inhibition can be relieved by adding lactose or isopropyl-β-D-thiogalactopyranoside (IPTG).
   8061..8646    -  rep_origin     ori: high-copy-number ColE1/pMB1/pBR322/pUC origin of replication
   8817..9677    -  CDS            AmpR: β-lactamase; bla; confers resistance to ampicillin, carbenicillin, and related antibiotics
   9678..9782    -  promoter       AmpR promoter: bla
