[The description below was written by a language model from this plasmid's Addgene catalogue record and pLannotate feature annotations shown in this document.]
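Description:
pAF1-VP16-SeqFosB is a 9.8 kb mammalian expression plasmid encoding a designer TALE-based artificial transcription activator directed at the c-Fos gene ("TALE B"). It was made from the pAF1-VP16 backbone by inserting a synthetic array of about 2.1 kb of repeat-variable diresidue (RVD) modules through Esp3I sites that were destroyed during cloning, which is consistent with Golden Gate-style TALE assembly. The plasmid is propagated in E. coli from a high-copy ColE1/pUC-type origin under ampicillin selection (AmpR with its own promoter). It also carries an f1 phage origin and short lac promoter/operator remnants from the parental vector.

The expression cassette uses the human CMV immediate-early enhancer and promoter, followed by a T7 promoter, to drive a long open reading frame. The automated annotation labels this frame as similar to the Xanthomonas TAL effector PthXo1, which reflects the TALE scaffold and its repeat domain rather than the natural protein, because the RVD array determines the DNA sequence recognised. Downstream, the herpes simplex virus VP16 transcriptional activation domain supplies the activator function, presumably fused in frame to the TALE, and a bovine growth hormone polyadenylation signal terminates the transcript. The record does not give the exact target sequence within c-Fos. A separate SV40 early promoter–neo–SV40 poly(A) cassette allows G418 selection of transfected mammalian cells. The short HIV-1 LTR, ble and lacI fragments in the table are probably partial matches with no functional role.

The construct is intended to recruit a strong activation domain to the endogenous c-Fos locus, and the associated study examined how transcription factors modulate c-Fos transcriptional bursting.
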