Addgene plasmid #51431: pAF1-VP16-SeqFosB
Purpose: Artificial transcription factor with VP16 targeting c-Fos (TALE B)
Depositing lab: Xavier Darzacq. Depositing organization: Ecole Normale Superieure Paris. Publication: Transcription Factors Modulate c-Fos Transcriptional Bursts. Senecal A, Munsky B, Proux F, Ly N, Braye FE, Zimmer C, Mueller F, Darzacq X. Cell Rep. 2014 Jun 25. pii: S2211-1247(14)00447-1. doi: 10.1016/j.celrep.2014.05.053. PubMed 24981864.
Backbone
  Vector backbone: pAF1-VP16
  Backbone size w/o insert (bp): 7705
  Total vector size (bp): 9813
  Modifications to backbone: pAF1-VP16-SeqFosB was obtained by introduction of RVD in pAF1-VP16 (Cermak et al., 2011).
  Vector type: Mammalian Expression
  Selectable markers: Neomycin (select with G418)
Growth in bacteria
  Bacterial resistance: Ampicillin, 100 μg/mL
  Growth temperature: 37°C
  Growth strain: DH5alpha
  Copy number: High Copy
Gene/Insert
  Gene/Insert name: SeqFosB
  Species: Synthetic
  Insert size (bp): 2108
  Cloning method: Restriction Enzyme; 5′ cloning site Esp3I (destroyed during cloning); 3′ cloning site Esp3I (destroyed during cloning)
  Sequencing primers: 5′ GCCGTTACAGTTGGACACAG; 3′ TACGGCGATTGACTCTTCTG
Terms and licenses: Academic/Nonprofit Terms; Industry Terms: Not Available to Industry
How to cite: pAF1-VP16-SeqFosB was a gift from Xavier Darzacq (Addgene plasmid # 51431 ; http://n2t.net/addgene:51431 ; RRID:Addgene_51431)
