>Addgene plasmid #51431 | pAF1-VP16-SeqFosB | addgene partial sequence | sequence record 82366 | CMV-F 5'-CGCAAATGGGCGGTAGGCGTG-3'
GCAGAGCTCTCTGGCTAACTAGAGAACCCACTGCTTACTGGCTTATCGAAATTAATACGACTCACTATAG
GGAGACCCAAGCTGGCTAGCGTTTAAACTTAAGCTTGCCACCATGGACCCCATTCGTCCGCGCAGGCCAA
GTCCTGCCCGCGAGCTTCTGCCTGGACCCCAACCGGATAGGGTTCAGCCGACTGCAGATCGTGGGGTGTC
TGCGCCTGCTGGCAGCCCTCTGGATGGCTTGCCCGCTCGGCGGACGGTGTCCCGGACCCGGCTGCCATCT
CCCCCTGCGCCCTCACCTGCGTTCTCGGCGGGCAGCTTCAGCGATCTGCTCCGTCCGTTCGATCCGTCGC
TTCTTGATACATCGCTTCTTGATTCGATGCCTGCCGTCGGCACGCCGCATACAGCGGCTGCCCCAGCAGA
GTGGGATGAGGCGCAATCGGCTCTGCGTGCAGCCGATGACCCGCCACCCACCGTGCGTGTCGCTGTCACT
GCCGCGCGGCCGCCGCGCGC
