>Addgene plasmid #51431 | pAF1-VP16-SeqFosB | addgene partial sequence | sequence record 82476 | BGH-rev 5'-TAGAAGGCACAGTCGAGG-3'
TCAATTCCAAGGGCATCGGTAAACATCTGCTCAAACTCGAAGTCGGCCATATCCAGAGCGCCGTAGGGGG
CGGAGTCGTGGGGGGTAAATCCCGGACCCGGGGAATCCCCGTCCCCCAACATGTCCAGATCGAAATCGTC
TAGCGCGTCGGCATGCGCCATCGCCACGTCCTCGCCGTCTAAGTGGAGCTCGTCCCCCAGGCTGACATCG
GTCGGGGGGGCCGTCGACAGTCTGCGCGTGTGTCCCGCGGGGAGAAAGGACAGGCGCGGAGCCGCCAGCC
CCGCCTCTTCGGGGGCGTCGTCGTCCGGGAGATCGAGCAGGCCCTCGATGGTAGACCCGTAATTGTTTTT
CGTACGCGCGCGGCTGTACGGTGGATCCGGGAGGCCGCCCCAGATCCTGGTACGCGGGCGTTTTACCCTC
CAGCTGAGGGGCAAATGCAGCGCATCGCGCTGTTCGGGAACGCGCACCTCGACAGCCTGCTGTGCGGAGG
GGCCGGTGACAGCACGATCCGATCGGGACCGTTTACGGCTGCTTGCCCGCGTCTGATCTCCCTCGTGCAT
TGGGCTGGGCGCATCAAGGTCACGCTCCAGCGAATCGGCGAATGCATGCAAAGACGCCTGATCCGGTGTT
TGAGCTGAAGTAGGGGACGGTTTGGCCCTTTTCATCCCTGATGCCTGGAGGATACGGTCCCAACGCTGCG
AGGCTGGGGGGAGCGTTCCACCGCGGGCTTCGAGTTCGGTGACGCCCACTCTGCGAAAGAGCTGTACCAA
CCCGTTCCTGCTCATCCCGAACTGCGTCATGGCCTCATCAAATGCGTACGCTGGGTGGGAGTGGCACTGG
AA
