>Addgene plasmid #51431 | pAF1-VP16-SeqFosB | addgene partial sequence | sequence record 83277 | TAL_R2 5'-ggcgacgaggtggtcgttgg-3'
AGCTGGGCCACAATGCTTTCGAGCGCTTGCTTGCCGCCACCGTTGCTGGCGATAGCCACCACTTGGTCCG
GGGTCAGGCCATGGTCCTGGCACAGCACCGGCAACAGCCGCTGCACCGTTTCGAGCGCTTGCTTGCCGCC
ACCGTTGCTGGCGATAGCCACCACTTGGTCCGGGGTCAGGCCATGGTCCTGGCACAGCACCGGCAACAGC
CGCTGCACCGTTTCGAGCGCTTGCTTGCCGCCATTGTTGCTGGCGATAGCCACCACTTGGTCCGGGGTCA
GGCCATGGTCCTGGCACAGCACCGGCAACAGCCGCTGCACCGTTTCGAGCGCTTGCTTGCCGCCACCGTT
GCTGGCGATAGCCACCACTTGGTCCGGGGTCAGGCCATGGTCCTGGCACAGCACCGGCAACAGCCGCTGC
ACCGTTTCGAGCGCTTGCTTGCCGCCATTGTTGCTGGCGATAGCCACCACTTGGTCCGGGGTCAGGCCAT
GGTCCTGGCACAGCACCGGCAACAGCCGCTGCACCGTTTCGAGCGCTTGCTTGCCGCCATTGTTGCTGGC
GATAGCCACCACTTGGTCCGGGGTCAGGCCATGGTCCTGGCACAGCACCGGCAACAGCCGCTGCACCGTT
TCGAGCGCTTGCTTGCCGCCATCGTGGCTGGCGATAGCCACCACTTGGTCCGGAGTCAGGCCATGGTCCT
GGCACAGCACCGGCAACAGCCGCTGCACCGTTTCGAGCGCTTGCTTGCCGCCACCGTTGCTGGCGATAGC
CACCACTTGGTCCGGGGTCAGG
